>Addgene plasmid #72345 | pHLmMBP-3 | depositor full sequence | sequence record 133752 | pHLmMBP-3 sequence 5877 bps
GTCGACATTGATTATTGACTAGTTATTAATAGTAATCAATTACGGGGTCATTAGTTCATAGCCCATATAT
GGAGTTCCGCGTTACATAACTTACGGTAAATGGCCCGCCTGGCTGACCGCCCAACGACCCCCGCCCATTG
ACGTCAATAATGACGTATGTTCCCATAGTAACGCCAATAGGGACTTTCCATTGACGTCAATGGGTGGACT
ATTTACGGTAAACTGCCCACTTGGCAGTACATCAAGTGTATCATATGCCAAGTACGCCCCCTATTGACGT
CAATGACGGTAAATGGCCCGCCTGGCATTATGCCCAGTACATGACCTTATGGGACTTTCCTACTTGGCAG
TACATCTACGTATTAGTCATCGCTATTACCATGGGTCGAGGTGAGCCCCACGTTCTGCTTCACTCTCCCC
ATCTCCCCCCCCTCCCCACCCCCAATTTTGTATTTATTTATTTTTTAATTATTTTGTGCAGCGATGGGGG
CGGGGGGGGGGGGGGCGCGCGCCAGGCGGGGCGGGGCGGGGCGAGGGGCGGGGCGGGGCGAGGCGGAGAG
GTGCGGCGGCAGCCAATCAGAGCGGCGCGCTCCGAAAGTTTCCTTTTATGGCGAGGCGGCGGCGGCGGCG
GCCCTATAAAAAGCGAAGCGCGCGGCGGGCGGGAGTCGCTGCGTTGCCTTCGCCCCGTGCCCCGCTCCGC
GCCGCCTCGCGCCGCCCGCCCCGGCTCTGACTGACCGCGTTACTCCCACAGGTGAGCGGGCGGGACGGCC
CTTCTCCTCCGGGCTGTAATTAGCGCTTGGTTTAATGACGGCTCGTTTCTTTTCTGTGGCTGCGTGAAAG
CCTTAAAGGGCTCCGGGAGGGCCCTTTGTGCGGGGGGGAGCGGCTCGGGGGGTGCGTGCGTGTGTGTGTG
CGTGGGGAGCGCCGCGTGCGGCCCGCGCTGCCCGGCGGCTGTGAGCGCTGCGGGCGCGGCGCGGGGCTTT
GTGCGCTCCGCGTGTGCGCGAGGGGAGCGCGGCCGGGGGCGGTGCCCCGCGGTGCGGGGGGGCTGCGAGG
GGAACAAAGGCTGCGTGCGGGGTGTGTGCGTGGGGGGGTGAGCAGGGGGTGTGGGCGCGGCGGTCGGGCT
GTAACCCCCCCCTGCACCCCCCTCCCCGAGTTGCTGAGCACGGCCCGGCTTCGGGTGCGGGGCTCCGTGC
GGGGCGTGGCGCGGGGCTCGCCGTGCCGGGCGGGGGGTGGCGGCAGGTGGGGGTGCCGGGCGGGGCGGGG
CCGCCTCGGGCCGGGGAGGGCTCGGGGGAGGGGCGCGGCGGCCCCGGAGCGCCGGCGGCTGTCGAGGCGC
GGCGAGCCGCAGCCATTGCCTTTTATGGTAATCGTGCGAGAGGGCGCAGGGACTTCCTTTGTCCCAAATC
TGGCGGAGCCGAAATCTGGGAGGCGCCGCCGCACCCCCTCTAGCGGGCGCGGGCGAAGCGGTGCGGCGCC
GGCAGGAAGGAAATGGGCGGGGAGGGCCTTCGTGCGTCGCCGCGCCGCCGTCCCCTTCTCCATCTCCAGC
CTCGGGGCTGCCGCAGGGGGACGGCTGCCTTCGGGGGGGACGGGGCAGGGCGGGGTTCGGCTTCTGGCGT
GTGACCGGCGGCTCTAGAGCCTCTGCTAACCATGTTCATGCCTTCTTCTTTTTCCTACAGCTCCTGGGCA
ACGTGCTGGTTGTTGTGCTGTCTCATCATTTTGGCAAAGAATTGCGGCCGTCTCAGGCCGAATTCGTCGA
CAAGCTTGCCACCATGGGGATCCTTCCCAGCCCTGGGATGCCTGCGCTGCTCTCCCTCGTGAGCCTTCTC
TCCGTGCTGCTGATGGGTTGCGTAGCTGAAACCGGTCACCATCACCATCACCATCACCATAAAACCGAAG
AAGGTAAACTGGTAATCTGGATTAACGGCGATAAAGGCTATAACGGTCTCGCTGAAGTCGGTAAGAAATT
CGAGAAAGATACCGGAATTAAAGTCACCGTTGAGCATCCCGATAAACTGGAAGAGAAATTCCCACAGGTT
GCGGCAACTGGCGATGGCCCTGACATTATCTTCTGGGCACACGACCGCTTTGGTGGCTACGCTCAATCTG
GCCTGTTGGCTGAAATCACCCCGGCCGCAGCGTTCCAGGACAAGCTGTATCCGTTTACCTGGGATGCCGT
GCGCTACAACGGCAAGCTGATTGCTTACCCGATCGCTGTTGAAGCGTTGTCCCTGATTTATAACAAGGAT
CTGCTGCCGAACCCGCCAAAAACCTGGGAAGAGATCCCGGCGCTGGATAAAGAACTGAAAGCGAAAGGTA
AGAGCGCGCTGATGTTCAACCTGCAAGAACCGTACTTCACCTGGCCGCTGATTGCTGCTGACGGGGGTTA
TGCGTTCAAGTATGCAGCCGGAAAGTACGACATTAAAGACGTGGGCGTGGATAACGCTGGCGCGAAAGCG
GGTCTGACCTTCCTGGTTGACCTGATTAAAAACAAACACATGAATGCAGACACCGATTACTCCATCGCAG
AACATGCCTTTAATCATGGCGAAACAGCGATGACCATCAACGGCCCGTGGGCATGGTCCAACATCGACAC
CAGCGCAGTGAATTATGGTGTAACGGTGCTGCCGACCTTCAAGGGTCAACCATCCAAACCGTTCGTTGGC
GTGCTGAGCGCAGGTATTAACGCCGCCAGTCCGAACAAAGAGCTGGCAAAAGAGTTCCTCGAAAACTACC
TGCTGACTGATGAAGGTCTGGAAGCGGTTAATAAAGACAAACCGCTGGGTGCCGTAGCGCTGAAGTCTTA
CGAGGAAGAGTTGGTGAAAGATCCACGTGTTGCCGCCACAATGGAAAACGCCCAGAAAGGTGAAATCATG
CCCAACATCCCGCAGATGTCCGCTTTCTGGTATGCCGTGCGCACTGCGGTGATTAACGCCGCCAGCGGTC
GTCAGACTGTCGATGCAGCCCTGGCAGCCGCGCAGACTAATGCGGCCGCCGCGAGCTCGGCTAGCCTCGA
GCACCATCACCATCACCATTGATAAACGCGTTTAATTAACCCCGGGTGGAGCCACCCCCAGTTCGAGAAG
TGATAAGATGATCAAGGATATCCCTACGACGTGCCCGACTACGCCTGATAATCTAGAACTAGTATCGCGA
TAATTCACTCCTCAGGTGCAGGCTGCCTATCAGAAGGTGGTGGCTGGTGTGGCCAATGCCCTGGCTCACA
AATACCACTGAGATCTTTTTCCCTCTGCCAAAAATTATGGGGACATCATGAAGCCCCTTGAGCATCTGAC
TTCTGGCTAATAAAGGAAATTTATTTTCATTGCAATAGTGTGTTGGAATTTTTTGTGTCTCTCACTCGGA
AGGACATATGGGAGGGCAAATCATTTAAAACATCAGAATGAGTATTTGGTTTAGAGTTTGGCAACATATG
CCATATGCTGGCTGCCATGAACAAAGGTGGCTATAAAGAGGTCATCAGTATATGAAACAGCCCCCTGCTG
TCCATTCCTTATTCCATAGAAAAGCCTTGACTTGAGGTTAGATTTTTTTTATATTTTGTTTTGTGTTATT
TTTTTCTTTAACATCCCTAAAATTTTCCTTACATGTTTTACTAGCCAGATTTTTCCTCCTCTCCTGACTA
CTCCCAGTCATAGCTGTCCCTCTTCTCTTATGAAGATCCCTCGACCTGCAGCCCAAGCTTGGCGTAATCA
TGGTCATAGCTGTTTCCTGTGTGAAATTGTTATCCGCTCACAATTCCACACAACATACGAGCCGGAAGCA
TAAAGTGTAAAGCCTGGGGTGCCTAATGAGTGAGCTAACTCACATTAATTGCGTTGCGCTCACTGCCCGC
TTTCCAGTCGGGAAACCTGTCGTGCCAGCGGATCGATCCGCTGCATTAATGAATCGGCCAACGCGCGGGG
AGAGGCGGTTTGCGTATTGGGCGCTCTTCCGCTTCCTCGCTCACTGACTCGCTGCGCTCGGTCGTTCGGC
TGCGGCGAGCGGTATCAGCTCACTCAAAGGCGGTAATACGGTTATCCACAGAATCAGGGGATAACGCAGG
AAAGAACATGTGAGCAAAAGGCCAGCAAAAGGCCAGGAACCGTAAAAAGGCCGCGTTGCTGGCGTTTTTC
CATAGGCTCCGCCCCCCTGACGAGCATCACAAAAATCGACGCTCAAGTCAGAGGTGGCGAAACCCGACAG
GACTATAAAGATACCAGGCGTTTCCCCCTGGAAGCTCCCTCGTGCGCTCTCCTGTTCCGACCCTGCCGCT
TACCGGATACCTGTCCGCCTTTCTCCCTTCGGGAAGCGTGGCGCTTTCTCAATGCTCACGCTGTAGGTAT
CTCAGTTCGGTGTAGGTCGTTCGCTCCAAGCTGGGCTGTGTGCACGAACCCCCCGTTCAGCCCGACCGCT
GCGCCTTATCCGGTAACTATCGTCTTGAGTCCAACCCGGTAAGACACGACTTATCGCCACTGGCAGCAGC
CACTGGTAACAGGATTAGCAGAGCGAGGTATGTAGGCGGTGCTACAGAGTTCTTGAAGTGGTGGCCTAAC
TACGGCTACACTAGAAGGACAGTATTTGGTATCTGCGCTCTGCTGAAGCCAGTTACCTTCGGAAAAAGAG
TTGGTAGCTCTTGATCCGGCAAACAAACCACCGCTGGTAGCGGTGGTTTTTTTGTTTGCAAGCAGCAGAT
TACGCGCAGAAAAAAAGGATCTCAAGAAGATCCTTTGATCTTTTCTACGGGGTCTGACGCTCAGTGGAAC
GAAAACTCACGTTAAGGGATTTTGGTCATGAGATTATCAAAAAGGATCTTCACCTAGATCCTTTTAAATT
AAAAATGAAGTTTTAAATCAATCTAAAGTATATATGAGTAAACTTGGTCTGACAGTTACCAATGCTTAAT
CAGTGAGGCACCTATCTCAGCGATCTGTCTATTTCGTTCATCCATAGTTGCCTGACTCCCCGTCGTGTAG
ATAACTACGATACGGGAGGGCTTACCATCTGGCCCCAGTGCTGCAATGATACCGCGAGACCCACGCTCAC
CGGCTCCAGATTTATCAGCAATAAACCAGCCAGCCGGAAGGGCCGAGCGCAGAAGTGGTCCTGCAACTTT
ATCCGCCTCCATCCAGTCTATTAATTGTTGCCGGGAAGCTAGAGTAAGTAGTTCGCCAGTTAATAGTTTG
CGCAACGTTGTTGCCATTGCTACAGGCATCGTGGTGTCACGCTCGTCGTTTGGTATGGCTTCATTCAGCT
CCGGTTCCCAACGATCAAGGCGAGTTACATGATCCCCCATGTTGTGCAAAAAAGCGGTTAGCTCCTTCGG
TCCTCCGATCGTTGTCAGAAGTAAGTTGGCCGCAGTGTTATCACTCATGGTTATGGCAGCACTGCATAAT
TCTCTTACTGTCATGCCATCCGTAAGATGCTTTTCTGTGACTGGTGAGTACTCAACCAAGTCATTCTGAG
AATAGTGTATGCGGCGACCGAGTTGCTCTTGCCCGGCGTCAATACGGGATAATACCGCGCCACATAGCAG
AACTTTAAAAGTGCTCATCATTGGAAAACGTTCTTCGGGGCGAAAACTCTCAAGGATCTTACCGCTGTTG
AGATCCAGTTCGATGTAACCCACTCGTGCACCCAACTGATCTTCAGCATCTTTTACTTTCACCAGCGTTT
CTGGGTGAGCAAAAACAGGAAGGCAAAATGCCGCAAAAAAGGGAATAAGGGCGACACGGAAATGTTGAAT
ACTCATACTCTTCCTTTTTCAATATTATTGAAGCATTTATCAGGGTTATTGTCTCATGAGCGGATACATA
TTTGAATGTATTTAGAAAAATAAACAAATAGGGGTTCCGCGCACATTTCCCCGAAAAGTGCCACCTG
Features (pLannotate 1.2.2; 18 found; start..end, strand, type, name):
      4..383     +  enhancer       CMV enhancer: human cytomegalovirus immediate early enhancer
    386..661     +  promoter       chicken β-actin promoter: No description available
    662..1670    +  intron         chimeric intron: chimera between introns from chicken β-actin and rabbit β-globin
   1668..1745    +  CDS            HBBC_AMMLE (fragment): Experimental evidence at protein level: Swiss-Prot protein existence level 1. Involved in oxygen transport from the lung to the various peripheral tissues. From Ammotragus lervia (Barbary sheep) (Antilope lervia).
   1857..1880    +  CDS            8xHis: 8xHis affinity tag
   1881..2978    +  CDS            MBP: maltose binding protein from E. coli; malE (mutated); This version of the gene does not encode a signal sequence, so MBP will remain in the cytosol.
   3012..3029    +  CDS            6xHis: 6xHis affinity tag
   3056..3079    +  CDS            Twin-Strep-tag (fragment): two Strep-Tag®II moieties connected by a linker for enhanced binding to Strep-Tactin®, an engineered form of streptavidin (Schmidt et al., 2013)
   3099..3115    +  CDS            3xHA (fragment): three tandem HA epitope tags
   3154..3228    +  CDS            HBB (fragment): HBB_PONPY - Experimental evidence at transcript level: Swiss-Prot protein existence level 2. Involved in oxygen transport from the lung to the various peripheral tissues. From Pongo pygmaeus (Bornean orangutan).
   3299..3354    +  polyA_signal   β-globin poly(A) signal: rabbit β-globin polyadenylation signal (Gil and Proudfoot, 1987)
   3737..3753    -  protein_bind   lac operator: The lac repressor binds to the lac operator to inhibit transcription in E. coli. This inhibition can be relieved by adding lactose or isopropyl-β-D-thiogalactopyranoside (IPTG). lac repressor encoded by lacI
   3761..3791    -  promoter       lac promoter: promoter for the E. coli lac operon
   3806..3827    -  protein_bind   CAP binding site: CAP binding activates transcription in the presence of cAMP. E. coli catabolite activator protein
   3843..3944    -  CDS            lacI (fragment): LACI_ECOLI - Experimental evidence at protein level: Swiss-Prot protein existence level 1. Repressor of the lactose operon. Binds allolactose as an inducer. From Escherichia coli (strain K12).
   4127..4715    -  rep_origin     ori: high-copy-number ColE1/pMB1/pBR322/pUC origin of replication
   4886..5746    -  CDS            AmpR: β-lactamase; bla; confers resistance to ampicillin, carbenicillin, and related antibiotics
   5747..5851    -  promoter       AmpR promoter: bla
