[The description below was written by a language model from this plasmid's Addgene catalogue record and pLannotate feature annotations shown in this document.]
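Description:
pHLmMBP-3 is a 5,877 bp empty mammalian expression backbone derived in part from pHLsec. It is designed for producing secreted recombinant proteins as fusions to a mutated maltose-binding protein (mMBP). In E. coli it is maintained as a high-copy plasmid through a ColE1/pUC-type origin and selected with ampicillin via the β-lactamase gene and its native promoter. Residual lac promoter, lac operator, CAP site and lacI fragment sequences are cloning-vector remnants with no evident role in the expression cassette.

Transcription in mammalian cells is driven by the CMV immediate-early enhancer joined to the chicken β-actin promoter, followed by a chimeric chicken β-actin/rabbit β-globin intron, and is terminated by a rabbit β-globin polyadenylation signal. The short globin "CDS" fragments flagged at the intron boundary and upstream of the poly(A) signal are most likely homology hits to these β-globin-derived regulatory sequences rather than expressed coding regions. The reading frame begins with an 8xHis tag fused directly to the mutated malE sequence. Downstream of a short gap that presumably holds the cloning site lie a 6xHis tag, a single Strep-tag II (annotated as a Twin-Strep fragment) and an HA epitope (annotated as a 3xHA fragment). The catalogue states that products are secreted, but no signal peptide is annotated; the unannotated stretch upstream of the 8xHis tag may encode it.

A gene of interest is inserted by restriction cloning, giving a protein with N-terminal 8His-mMBP and C-terminal 6His/Strep-tag II/HA tags for purification and detection. The associated publication describes the plasmid family as a route to mammalian expression and crystallography of MBP-fused human proteins. The depositor notes that QuikChange-style mutagenesis works poorly on these plasmids.
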