Addgene plasmid #72345: pHLmMBP-3
Purpose: (Empty Backbone) Mammalian expression of secreted N-terminally 8His-tagged mMBP-fused proteins with C-terminal 6His-tag/Strep-tag II/HA-tag
Depositing lab: Luca Jovine. Depositing organization: Karolinska Institutet. Publication: Easy mammalian expression and crystallography of maltose-binding protein-fused human proteins. Bokhove M, Sadat Al Hosseini H, Saito T, Dioguardi E, Gegenschatz-Schmid K, Nishimura K, Raj I, de Sanctis D, Han L, Jovine L. J Struct Biol. 2016 Feb 3. 194:1-7. pii: S1047-8477(16)30015-6. doi: 10.1016/j.jsb.2016.01.016. PubMed 26850170.
Backbone
  Vector backbone: pHLmMBP-3
  Backbone size (bp): 5877
  Vector type: Mammalian Expression
  Promoter: CMV enhancer + chicken beta-actin promoter
  Tag / fusion protein: 8His-tag (N terminal on backbone); mMBP (N terminal on backbone); 6His-tag (C terminal on backbone); Strep-tag II (C terminal on backbone); HA-tag (C terminal on backbone)
Growth in bacteria
  Bacterial resistance: Ampicillin, 100 μg/mL
  Growth temperature: 37°C
  Growth strain: DH5alpha
  Copy number: High Copy
Gene/Insert
  Cloning method: Restriction Enzyme
  Sequencing primers: 5′ AAGGTGAAATCATGCCCAACATCC; 3′ ATTTGTGAGCCAGGGCATTG
Resource information
  A portion of this plasmid was derived from a plasmid made by: Prof. Dr. A. Radu Aricescu (pHLsec)
Terms and licenses: Academic/Nonprofit Terms; Industry Terms: Not Available to Industry
Depositor comments: Cloning note: For cloning information, please refer to Figure S1 of the manuscript associated with this plasmid. Mutagenesis note: Quikchange mutagenesis does not work efficiently on this family of plasmids. Citation for pHLsec from which this plasmid is derived: A time- and cost-efficient system for high-level protein production in mammalian cells A. R. Aricescu, W. Lu and E. Y. Jones Acta Cryst. D62:1243-1250 (2006) PMID:17001101 doi:10.1107/S0907444906029799
How to cite: pHLmMBP-3 was a gift from Luca Jovine (Addgene plasmid # 72345 ; http://n2t.net/addgene:72345 ; RRID:Addgene_72345)
