>Addgene plasmid #72345 | pHLmMBP-3 | depositor partial sequence | sequence record 134651 | Sequenced region 5'-TTTCCTACAGCTCCTGGGCAAC 3'-ATTTGTGAGCCAGGGCATTG
ATGGGGATCCTTCCCAGCCCTGGGATGCCTGCGCTGCTCTCCCTCGTGAGCCTTCTCTCCGTGCTGCTGA
TGGGTTGCGTAGCTGAAACCGGTCACCATCACCATCACCATCACCATAAAACCGAAGAAGGTAAACTGGT
AATCTGGATTAACGGCGATAAAGGCTATAACGGTCTCGCTGAAGTCGGTAAGAAATTCGAGAAAGATACC
GGAATTAAAGTCACCGTTGAGCATCCCGATAAACTGGAAGAGAAATTCCCACAGGTTGCGGCAACTGGCG
ATGGCCCTGACATTATCTTCTGGGCACACGACCGCTTTGGTGGCTACGCTCAATCTGGCCTGTTGGCTGA
AATCACCCCGGCCGCAGCGTTCCAGGACAAGCTGTATCCGTTTACCTGGGATGCCGTGCGCTACAACGGC
AAGCTGATTGCTTACCCGATCGCTGTTGAAGCGTTGTCCCTGATTTATAACAAGGATCTGCTGCCGAACC
CGCCAAAAACCTGGGAAGAGATCCCGGCGCTGGATAAAGAACTGAAAGCGAAAGGTAAGAGCGCGCTGAT
GTTCAACCTGCAAGAACCGTACTTCACCTGGCCGCTGATTGCTGCTGACGGGGGTTATGCGTTCAAGTAT
GCAGCCGGAAAGTACGACATTAAAGACGTGGGCGTGGATAACGCTGGCGCGAAAGCGGGTCTGACCTTCC
TGGTTGACCTGATTAAAAACAAACACATGAATGCAGACACCGATTACTCCATCGCAGAACATGCCTTTAA
TCATGGCGAAACAGCGATGACCATCAACGGCCCGTGGGCATGGTCCAACATCGACACCAGCGCAGTGAAT
TATGGTGTAACGGTGCTGCCGACCTTCAAGGGTCAACCATCCAAACCGTTCGTTGGCGTGCTGAGCGCAG
GTATTAACGCCGCCAGTCCGAACAAAGAGCTGGCAAAAGAGTTCCTCGAAAACTACCTGCTGACTGATGA
AGGTCTGGAAGCGGTTAATAAAGACAAACCGCTGGGTGCCGTAGCGCTGAAGTCTTACGAGGAAGAGTTG
GTGAAAGATCCACGTGTTGCCGCCACAATGGAAAACGCCCAGAAAGGTGAAATCATGCCCAACATCCCGC
AGATGTCCGCTTTCTGGTATGCCGTGCGCACTGCGGTGATTAACGCCGCCAGCGGTCGTCAGACTGTCGA
TGCAGCCCTGGCAGCCGCGCAGACTAATGCGGCCGCCGCGAGCTCGGCTAGCCTCGAGCACCATCACCAT
CACCATTGATAAACGCGTTTAATTAACCCCGGGTGGAGCCACCCCCAGTTCGAGAAGTGATAAGATGATC
AAGGATATCCCTACGACGTGCCCGACTACGCCTGATAA
