>Addgene plasmid #72345 | pHLmMBP-3 | addgene partial sequence | sequence record 137616 | pCAG-F 5'-GCAACGTGCTGGTTATTGTG-3'
AAGAATTGCGGCCGTCTCAGGCCGAATTCGTCGACAAGCTTGCCACCATGGGGATCCTTCCCAGCCCTGG
GATGCCTGCGCTGCTCTCCCTCGTGAGCCTTCTCTCCGTGCTGCTGATGGGTTGCGTAGCTGAAACCGGT
CACCATCACCATCACCATCACCATAAAACCGAAGAAGGTAAACTGGTAATCTGGATTAACGGCGATAAAG
GCTATAACGGTCTCGCTGAAGTCGGTAAGAAATTCGAGAAAGATACCGGAATTAAAGTCACCGTTGAGCA
TCCCGATAAACTGGAAGAGAAATTCCCACAGGTTGCGGCAACTGGCGATGGCCCTGACATTATCTTCTGG
GCACACGACCGCTTTGGTGGCTACGCTCAATCTGGCCTGTTGGCTGAAATCACCCCGGCCGCAGCGTTCC
AGGACAAGCTGTATCCGTTTACCTGGGATGCCGTGCGCTACAACGGCAAGCTGATTGCTTACCCGATCGC
TGTTGAAGCGTTGTCCCTGATTTATAACAAGGATCTGCTGCCGAACCCGCCAAAAACCTGGGAAGAGATC
CCGGCGCTGGATAAAGAACTGAAAGCGAAAGGTAAGAGCGCGCTGATGTTCAACCTGCAAGAACCGTACT
TCACCTGGCCGCTGATTGCTGCTGACGGGGGTTATGCGTTCAAGTATGCAGCCGGAAAGTACGACATTAA
AGACGTGGGCGTGGATAACGCTGGCGCGAAAGCGGGTCTGACCTTCCTGGTTGACCTGATTAAAAACAAA
CACATGAATGCAGACACCGATTACTCCATCGCAGAACATGCCTTTAATCATGGCGAAACAGCGATGACCA
TCAACGGCCCGTGGGCATGGTCCAACATCGACACCAGCGCAGTGAATTATGGTGTAACGGTGCTGCCGAC
CTTCAAGGGTCAACCATCCAAACCGTTCGTTGGCGTGCTGAGCGCAGGTATTAACGCCGCCAGTCCGAAC
AAAGAGCTGGCAAAAGAGTTCCTCGAAAACTACCTGCTGACTGATGAAGGTCTGGAAGCGGTTAATAAAG
ACAA
