>Addgene plasmid #72345 | pHLmMBP-3 | addgene partial sequence | sequence record 137617 | rb_glob_PA_term-R 5'-CCCATATGTCCTTCCGAGTG-3'
TCCAACACACTATTGCAATGAAAATAAATTTCCTTTATTAGCCAGAAGTCAGATGCTCAAGGGGCTTCAT
GATGTCCCCATAATTTTTGGCAGAGGGAAAAAGATCTCAGTGGTATTTGTGAGCCAGGGCATTGGCCACA
CCAGCCACCACCTTCTGATAGGCAGCCTGCACCTGAGGAGTGAATTATCGCGATACTAGTTCTAGATTAT
CAGGCGTAGTCGGGCACGTCGTAGGGATATCCTTGATCATCTTATCACTTCTCGAACTGGGGGTGGCTCC
ACCCGGGGTTAATTAAACGCGTTTATCAATGGTGATGGTGATGGTGCTCGAGGCTAGCCGAGCTCGCGGC
GGCCGCATTAGTCTGCGCGGCTGCCAGGGCTGCATCGACAGTCTGACGACCGCTGGCGGCGTTAATCACC
GCAGTGCGCACGGCATACCAGAAAGCGGACATCTGCGGGATGTTGGGCATGATTTCACCTTTCTGGGCGT
TTTCCATTGTGGCGGCAACACGTGGATCTTTCACCAACTCTTCCTCGTAAGACTTCAGCGCTACGGCACC
CAGCGGTTTGTCTTTATTAACCGCTTCCAGACCTTCATCAGTCAGCAGGTAGTTTTCGAGGAACTCTTTT
GCCAGCTCTTTGTTCGGACTGGCGGCGTTAATACCTGCGCTCAGCACGCCAACGAACGGTTTGGATGGTT
GACCCTTGAAGGTCGGCAGCACCGTTACACCATAATTCACTGCGCTGGTGTCGATGTTGGACCATGCCCA
CGGGCCGTTGATGGTCATCGCTGTTTCGCCATGATTAAAGGCATGTTCTGCGATGGAGTAATCGGTGTCT
GCATTCATGTGTTTGTTTTTAATCAGGTCAACCAGGAAGGTCAGACCCGCTTTCGCGCCAGCGTTATCCA
CGCCCACGTCTTTAATGTCGTACTTTCCGGCTGCATACTTGAACGCATAACCCCCGTCAGCAGCAATCAG
CGGCCAGGTGAAGTACGGTTCTTGCAGGTTGAACATCAGCGCGCTCTTACCTTTCGCTTTCAGTTCTTTA
TCCAGCGCCGGGATCTCTTCCCAGGTTTT
